>Addgene plasmid #203288 | A*33:01:01 | addgene full sequence | sequence record 399891 | Addgene NGS Result
GACGGATCGGGAGATCTCCCGATCCCCTATGGTGCACTCTCAGTACAATCTGCTCTGATGCCGCATAGTT
AAGCCAGTATCTGCTCCCTGCTTGTGTGTTGGAGGTCGCTGAGTAGTGCGCGAGCAAAATTTAAGCTACA
ACAAGGCAAGGCTTGACCGACAATTGCATGAAGAATCTGCTTAGGGTTAGGCGTTTTGCGCTGCTTCGCG
ATGTACGGGCCAGATATACGCGTTGACATTGATTATTGACTAGTTATTAATAGTAATCAATTACGGGGTC
ATTAGTTCATAGCCCATATATGGAGTTCCGCGTTACATAACTTACGGTAAATGGCCCGCCTGGCTGACCG
CCCAACGACCCCCGCCCATTGACGTCAATAATGACGTATGTTCCCATAGTAACGCCAATAGGGACTTTCC
ATTGACGTCAATGGGTGGAGTATTTACGGTAAACTGCCCACTTGGCAGTACATCAAGTGTATCATATGCC
AAGTACGCCCCCTATTGACGTCAATGACGGTAAATGGCCCGCCTGGCATTATGCCCAGTACATGACCTTA
TGGGACTTTCCTACTTGGCAGTACATCTACGTATTAGTCATCGCTATTACCATGGTGATGCGGTTTTGGC
AGTACATCAATGGGCGTGGATAGCGGTTTGACTCACGGGGATTTCCAAGTCTCCACCCCATTGACGTCAA
TGGGAGTTTGTTTTGGCACCAAAATCAACGGGACTTTCCAAAATGTCGTAACAACTCCGCCCCATTGACG
CAAATGGGCGGTAGGCGTGTACGGTGGGAGGTCTATATAAGCAGAGCTCTCTGGCTAACTAGAGAACCCA
CTGCTTACTGGCTTATCGAAATTAATACGACTCACTATAGGGAGACCCAAGCTGGCTAGCGTTTAAACTT
AAGCTTGGTACCGAGCTCGGATCCATGGCCGTCATGGCGCCCCGAACCCTCCTCCTGCTACTCTTGGGGG
CCCTGGCCCTGACCCAGACCTGGGCGGGCTCCCACTCCATGAGGTATTTCACCACATCCGTGTCCCGGCC
CGGCCGCGGGGAGCCCCGCTTCATCGCCGTGGGCTACGTGGACGACACGCAGTTCGTGCGGTTCGACAGC
GACGCCGCGAGCCAGAGGATGGAGCCGCGGGCGCCGTGGATAGAGCAGGAGGGGCCGGAGTATTGGGACC
GGAACACACGGAATGTGAAGGCCCACTCACAGATTGACCGAGTGGACCTGGGGACCCTGCGCGGCTACTA
CAACCAGAGCGAGGCCGGTTCTCACACCATCCAGATGATGTATGGCTGCGACGTGGGGTCGGACGGGCGC
TTCCTCCGCGGGTACCAGCAGGACGCCTACGACGGCAAGGATTACATCGCCTTGAACGAGGACCTGCGCT
CTTGGACCGCGGCGGACATGGCGGCTCAGATCACCCAGCGCAAGTGGGAGGCGGCCCGTGTGGCGGAGCA
GTTGAGAGCCTACCTGGAGGGCACGTGCGTGGAGTGGCTCCGCAGACACCTGGAGAACGGGAAGGAGACG
CTGCAGCGCACGGACCCCCCCAGGACGCATATGACTCACCACGCTGTCTCTGACCATGAGGCCACCCTGA
GGTGCTGGGCCCTGAGCTTCTACCCTGCGGAGATCACACTGACCTGGCAGCGGGATGGGGAGGACCAGAC
CCAGGACACGGAGCTCGTGGAGACCAGGCCTGCAGGGGATGGAACCTTCCAGAAGTGGGCGTCTGTGGTG
GTGCCTTCTGGACAGGAGCAGAGATACACCTGCCATGTGCAGCATGAGGGTCTCCCCAAGCCCCTCACCC
TGAGATGGGAGCCGTCTTCCCAGCCCACCATCCCCATCGTGGGCATCATTGCTGGCCTAGTTCTCTTTGG
AGCTGTGTTCGCTGGAGCTGTGGTCGCTGCTGTGAGGTGGAGGAGGAAGAGCTCAGATAGAAAAGGAGGG
AGCTACTCTCAGGCTGCAAGCAGTGACAGTGCCCAGGGCTCTGATATGTCTCTCACAGCTTGTAAAGTGT
GAGAATTCTGCAGATATCCAGCACAGTGGCGGCCGCTCGAGTCTAGAGGGCCCGTTTAAACCCGCTGATC
AGCCTCGACTGTGCCTTCTAGTTGCCAGCCATCTGTTGTTTGCCCCTCCCCCGTGCCTTCCTTGACCCTG
GAAGGTGCCACTCCCACTGTCCTTTCCTAATAAAATGAGGAAATTGCATCGCATTGTCTGAGTAGGTGTC
ATTCTATTCTGGGGGGTGGGGTGGGGCAGGACAGCAAGGGGGAGGATTGGGAAGACAATAGCAGGCATGC
TGGGGATGCGGTGGGCTCTATGGCTTCTGAGGCGGAAAGAACCAGCTGGGGCTCTAGGGGGTATCCCC
[124 nt withheld, positions 2379-2502]
C
[91 nt withheld, positions 2504-2594]
A
[49 nt withheld, positions 2596-2644]
CCTTTGACGTTGGAGTCCACGTTCTTT
[37 nt withheld, positions 2672-2708]
ACCCTATCTCGGTCTATTCTTTTGATTTATAAGGGATTTTGCCGATTTCGGCCTATTGGTTAAAAAATGA
GCTGATTTAACAAAAATTTAACGCGAATTAATTCTGTGGAATGTGTGTCAGTTAGGGTGTGGAAAGTCCC
CAGGCTCCCCAGCAGGCAGAAGTATGCAAAGCATGCATCTCAATTAGTCAGCAACCAGGTGTGGAAAGTC
CCCAGGCTCCCCAGCAGGCAGAAGTATGCAAAGCATGCATCTCAATTAGTCAGCAACCATAGTCCCGCCC
CTAACTCCGCCCATCCCGCCCCTAACTCCGCCCAGTTCCGCCCATTCTCCGCCCCATGGCTGACTAATTT
TTTTTATTTATGCAGAGGCCGAGGCCGCCTCTGCCTCTGAGCTATTCCAGAAGTAGTGAGGAGGCTTTTT
TGGAGGCCTAGGCTTTTGCAAAAAGCTCCCGGGAGCTTGTATATCCATTTTCGGATCTGATCAAGAGACA
GGATGAGGATCGTTTCGCATGATTGAACAAGATGGATTGCACGCAGGTTCTCCGGCCGCTTGGGTGGAGA
GGCTATTCGGCTATGACTGGGCACAACAGACAATCGGCTGCTCTGATGCCGCCGTGTTCCGGCTGTCAGC
GCAGGGGCGCCCGGTTCTTTTTGTCAAGACCGACCTGTCCGGTGCCCTGAATGAACTGCAGGACGAGGCA
GCGCGGCTATCGTGGCTGGCCACGACGGGCGTTCCTTGCGCAGCTGTGCTCGACGTTGTCACTGAAGCGG
GAAGGGACTGGCTGCTATTGGGCGAAGTGCCGGGGCAGGATCTCCTGTCATCTCACCTTGCTCCTGCCGA
GAAAGTATCCATCATGGCTGATGCAATGCGGCGGCTGCATACGCTTGATCCGGCTACCTGCCCATTCGAC
CACCAAGCGAAACATCGCATCGAGCGAGCACGTACTCGGATGGAAGCCGGTCTTGTCGATCAGGATGATC
TGGACGAAGAGCATCAGGGGCTCGCGCCAGCCGAACTGTTCGCCAGGCTCAAGGCGCGCATGCCCGACGG
CGAGGATCTCGTCGTGACCCATGGCGATGCCTGCTTGCCGAATATCATGGTGGAAAATGGCCGCTTTTCT
GGATTCATCGACTGTGGCCGGCTGGGTGTGGCGGACCGCTATCAGGACATAGCGTTGGCTACCCGTGATA
TTGCTGAAGAGCTTGGCGGCGAATGGGCTGACCGCTTCCTCGTGCTTTACGGTATCGCCGCTCCCGATTC
GCAGCGCATCGCCTTCTATCGCCTTCTTGACGAGTTCTTCTGAGCGGGACTCTGGGGTTCGAAATGACCG
ACCAAGCGACGCCCAACCTGCCATCACGAGATTTCGATTCCACCGCCGCCTTCTATGAAAGGTTGGGCTT
CGGAATCGTTTTCCGGGACGCCGGCTGGATGATCCTCCAGCGCGGGGATCTCATGCTGGAGTTCTTCGCC
CACCCCAACTTGTTTATTGCAGCTTATAATGGTTACAAATAAAGCAATAGCATCACAAATTTCACAAATA
AAGCATTTTTTTCACTGCATTCTAGTTGTGGTTTGTCCAAACTCATCAATGTATCTTATCATGTCTGTAT
ACCGTCGACCTCTAGCTAGAGCTTGGCGTAATCATGGTCATAGCTGTTTCCTGTGTGAAATTGTTATCCG
CTCACAATTCCACACAACATACGAGCCGGAAGCATAAAGTGTAAAGCCTGGGGTGCCTAATGAGTGAGCT
AACTCACATTAATTGCGTTGCGCTCACTGCCCGCTTTCCAGTCGGGAAACCTGTCGTGCCAGCTGCATTA
ATGAATCGGCCAACGCGCGGGGAGAGGCGGTTTGCGTATTGGGCGCTCTTCCGCTTCCTCGCTCACTGAC
TCGCTGCGCTCGGTCGTTCGGCTGCGGCGAGCGGTATCAGCTCACTCAAAGGCGGTAATACGGTTATCCA
CAGAATCAGGGGATAACGCAGGAAAGAACATGTGAGCAAAAGGCCAGCAAAAGGCCAGGAACCGTAAAAA
GGCCGCGTTGCTGGCGTTTTTCCATAGGCTCCGCCCCCCTGACGAGCATCACAAAAATCGACGCTCAAGT
CAGAGGTGGCGAAACCCGACAGGACTATAAAGATACCAGGCGTTTCCCCCTGGAAGCTCCCTCGTGCGCT
CTCCTGTTCCGACCCTGCCGCTTACCGGATACCTGTCCGCCTTTCTCCCTTCGGGAAGCGTGGCGCTTTC
TCATAGCTCACGCTGTAGGTATCTCAGTTCGGTGTAGGTCGTTCGCTCCAAGCTGGGCTGTGTGCACGAA
CCCCCCGTTCAGCCCGACCGCTGCGCCTTATCCGGTAACTATCGTCTTGAGTCCAACCCGGTAAGACACG
ACTTATCGCCACTGGCAGCAGCCACTGGTAACAGGATTAGCAGAGCGAGGTATGTAGGCGGTGCTACAGA
GTTCTTGAAGTGGTGGCCTAACTACGGCTACACTAGAAGAACAGTATTTGGTATCTGCGCTCTGCTGAAG
CCAGTTACCTTCGGAAAAAGAGTTGGTAGCTCTTGATCCGGCAAACAAACCACCGCTGGTAGCGGTGGTT
TTTTTGTTTGCAAGCAGCAGATTACGCGCAGAAAAAAAGGATCTCAAGAAGATCCTTTGATCTTTTCTAC
GGGGTCTGACGCTCAGTGGAACGAAAACTCACGTTAAGGGATTTTGGTCATGAGATTATCAAAAAGGATC
TTCACCTAGATCCTTTTAAATTAAAAATGAAGTTTTAAATCAATCTAAAGTATATATGAGTAAACTTGGT
CTGACAGTTACCAATGCTTAATCAGTGAGGCACCTATCTCAGCGATCTGTCTATTTCGTTCATCCATAGT
TGCCTGACTCCCCGTCGTGTAGATAACTACGATACGGGAGGGCTTACCATCTGGCCCCAGTGCTGCAATG
ATACCGCGAGACCCACGCTCACCGGCTCCAGATTTATCAGCAATAAACCAGCCAGCCGGAAGGGCCGAGC
GCAGAAGTGGTCCTGCAACTTTATCCGCCTCCATCCAGTCTATTAATTGTTGCCGGGAAGCTAGAGTAAG
TAGTTCGCCAGTTAATAGTTTGCGCAACGTTGTTGCCATTGCTACAGGCATCGTGGTGTCACGCTCGTCG
TTTGGTATGGCTTCATTCAGCTCCGGTTCCCAACGATCAAGGCGAGTTACATGATCCCCCATGTTGTGCA
AAAAAGCGGTTAGCTCCTTCGGTCCTCCGATCGTTGTCAGAAGTAAGTTGGCCGCAGTGTTATCACTCAT
GGTTATGGCAGCACTGCATAATTCTCTTACTGTCATGCCATCCGTAAGATGCTTTTCTGTGACTGGTGAG
TACTCAACCAAGTCATTCTGAGAATAGTGTATGCGGCGACCGAGTTGCTCTTGCCCGGCGTCAATACGGG
ATAATACCGCGCCACATAGCAGAACTTTAAAAGTGCTCATCATTGGAAAACGTTCTTCGGGGCGAAAACT
CTCAAGGATCTTACCGCTGTTGAGATCCAGTTCGATGTAACCCACTCGTGCACCCAACTGATCTTCAGCA
TCTTTTACTTTCACCAGCGTTTCTGGGTGAGCAAAAACAGGAAGGCAAAATGCCGCAAAAAAGGGAATAA
GGGCGACACGGAAATGTTGAATACTCATACTCTTCCTTTTTCAATATTATTGAAGCATTTATCAGGGTTA
TTGTCTCATGAGCGGATACATATTTGAATGTATTTAGAAAAATAAACAAATAGGGGTTCCGCGCACATTT
CCCCGAAAAGTGCCACCTGACGTC
Features (pLannotate 1.2.2; 20 found; start..end, strand, type, name):
     28..80      -  misc_feature   bom (fragment): basis of mobility region from pBR322
    235..614     +  enhancer       CMV enhancer: human cytomegalovirus immediate early enhancer
    615..818     +  promoter       CMV promoter: human cytomegalovirus (CMV) immediate early promoter
    814..847     +  LTR            5' LTR (truncated) (fragment): truncated 5' long terminal repeat (LTR) from HIV-1
    863..881     +  promoter       T7 promoter: promoter for bacteriophage T7 RNA polymerase
    935..2029    +  CDS            HLA-A: HLAA_HUMAN - Also known as HLAA. Experimental evidence at protein level: Swiss-Prot protein existence level 1. Allele A*74:01: Presents immunodominant HIV-1 epitopes derived from gag-pol (GQMVHQAISPR, QIYPGIKVR) and rev (RQIHSISER), carrying an aliphatic residue at position 2 and Arg anchor residue at the C-terminus. May contribute to viral load control in chronic HIV-1 infection. From Homo sapiens (Human).
   2109..2333    +  polyA_signal   bGH poly(A) signal: bovine growth hormone polyadenylation signal
   2337..2358    +  promoter       SV40 promoter (fragment): SV40 enhancer and early promoter
   2379..2807    +  rep_origin     f1 ori (sequence partly withheld): f1 bacteriophage origin of replication; arrow indicates direction of (+) strand synthesis
   2821..3150    +  promoter       SV40 promoter: SV40 enhancer and early promoter
   3217..4008    +  CDS            neo: KKA2_KLEPN - Also known as kan, nptII. Experimental evidence at protein level: Swiss-Prot protein existence level 1. Resistance to kanamycin, neomycin, paromomycin, ribostamycin, butirosin and gentamicin B. From Klebsiella pneumoniae.
   4032..4190    +  CDS            ble (fragment): BLE_KLEPN - Experimental evidence at protein level: Swiss-Prot protein existence level 1. Binding protein with a strong affinity to the bleomycin family of antibiotics. Binds to CL990; an antimitotic-antibiotic compound. From Klebsiella pneumoniae.
   4185..4306    +  polyA_signal   SV40 poly(A) signal: SV40 polyadenylation signal
   4379..4395    -  protein_bind   lac operator: The lac repressor binds to the lac operator to inhibit transcription in E. coli. This inhibition can be relieved by adding lactose or isopropyl-β-D-thiogalactopyranoside (IPTG). lac repressor encoded by lacI
   4403..4433    -  promoter       lac promoter: promoter for the E. coli lac operon
   4448..4469    -  protein_bind   CAP binding site: CAP binding activates transcription in the presence of cAMP. E. coli catabolite activator protein
   4482..4574    -  CDS            lacI (fragment): lac repressor; lacI; The lac repressor binds to the lac operator to inhibit transcription in E. coli. This inhibition can be relieved by adding lactose or isopropyl-β-D-thiogalactopyranoside (IPTG).
   4757..5345    -  rep_origin     ori: high-copy-number ColE1/pMB1/pBR322/pUC origin of replication
   5516..6376    -  CDS            AmpR: β-lactamase; bla; confers resistance to ampicillin, carbenicillin, and related antibiotics
   6377..6481    -  promoter       AmpR promoter: bla
