[The description below was written by a language model from this plasmid's Addgene catalogue record and pLannotate feature annotations shown in this document.]
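Description:
A*33:01:01 is a mammalian expression plasmid built on the pcDNA-3 backbone that carries the coding sequence of the human HLA class I allele HLA-A*33:01:01, with the stated purpose of overexpressing this single allele in cells. The sequenced record is about 6.5 kb. The HLA-A open reading frame, roughly 1.1 kb and cloned by restriction digestion between BamHI and EcoRI sites, sits downstream of the human cytomegalovirus immediate-early enhancer and promoter, which give strong constitutive transcription in most mammalian cell lines, and is followed by the bovine growth hormone polyadenylation signal. A T7 promoter lies between the CMV promoter and the insert, a standard pcDNA feature that allows in vitro transcription or serves as a sequencing priming site. No epitope tag or reporter is annotated, so the protein appears to be expressed in native form. The automated annotation's descriptive text for the HLA-A feature mentions a different allele; that text comes from the generic database entry and does not describe this insert.

For propagation in E. coli the plasmid has a high-copy ColE1/pUC-type origin and a β-lactamase gene conferring ampicillin resistance; an f1 origin is also present for single-stranded DNA production. A second mammalian cassette, with the SV40 early promoter driving the neomycin phosphotransferase gene and terminated by the SV40 polyadenylation signal, allows G418 selection of stably transfected cells. Short annotated fragments (truncated HIV-1 LTR, ble, lacI, bom, lac promoter/operator region) are backbone remnants or partial matches with no evident functional role. The associated publication concerns large-scale HLA class I peptidome profiling for epitope prediction, consistent with use of this construct to express one defined allele in cells so that its bound peptides can be studied.
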