Addgene plasmid #203288: A*33:01:01
Purpose: Overexpress HLA allele
Depositing lab: Derin Keskin & Catherine Wu. Depositing organization: Dana-Farber Cancer Institute. Publication: A large peptidome dataset improves HLA class I epitope prediction across most of the human population. Sarkizova S, Klaeger S, Le PM, Li LW, Oliveira G, Keshishian H, Hartigan CR, Zhang W, Braun DA, Ligon KL, Bachireddy P, Zervantonakis IK, Rosenbluth JM, Ouspenskaia T, Law T, Justesen S, Stevens J, Lane WJ, Eisenhaure T, Lan Zhang G, Clauser KR, Hacohen N, Carr SA, Wu CJ, Keskin DB. Nat Biotechnol. 2020 Feb;38(2):199-209. doi: 10.1038/s41587-019-0322-9. Epub 2019 Dec 16. PubMed 31844290.
Backbone
  Vector backbone: pcDNA-3
  Vector type: Mammalian Expression
Growth in bacteria
  Bacterial resistance: Ampicillin, 100 μg/mL
  Growth temperature: 37°C
  Growth strain: NEB Stable
  Copy number: High Copy
Gene/Insert
  Gene/Insert name: A*33:01:01
  Species: H. sapiens (human)
  Entrez Gene: HLA-A (a.k.a. HLAA)
  Cloning method: Restriction Enzyme; 5′ cloning site BamHI (unknown if destroyed); 3′ cloning site EcoRI (unknown if destroyed)
  Sequencing primers: 5′ unknown
Terms and licenses: Academic/Nonprofit Terms; Industry Terms: Not Available to Industry
Depositor comments: Shortname from TIGL: K43
How to cite: A*33:01:01 was a gift from Derin Keskin & Catherine Wu (Addgene plasmid # 203288 ; http://n2t.net/addgene:203288 ; RRID:Addgene_203288)
