>Addgene plasmid #203288 | A*33:01:01 | depositor partial sequence | sequence record 394214 | HLA:HLA00104 A*33:01:01:01 1098 bp (K43)
ATGGCCGTCATGGCGCCCCGAACCCTCCTCCTGCTACTCTTGGGGGCCCTGGCCCTGACCCAGACCTGGG
CGGGCTCCCACTCCATGAGGTATTTCACCACATCCGTGTCCCGGCCCGGCCGCGGGGAGCCCCGCTTCAT
CGCCGTGGGCTACGTGGACGACACGCAGTTCGTGCGGTTCGACAGCGACGCCGCGAGCCAGAGGATGGAG
CCGCGGGCGCCGTGGATAGAGCAGGAGGGGCCGGAGTATTGGGACCGGAACACACGGAATGTGAAGGCCC
ACTCACAGATTGACCGAGTGGACCTGGGGACCCTGCGCGGCTACTACAACCAGAGCGAGGCCGGTTCTCA
CACCATCCAGATGATGTATGGCTGCGACGTGGGGTCGGACGGGCGCTTCCTCCGCGGGTACCAGCAGGAC
GCCTACGACGGCAAGGATTACATCGCCTTGAACGAGGACCTGCGCTCTTGGACCGCGGCGGACATGGCGG
CTCAGATCACCCAGCGCAAGTGGGAGGCGGCCCGTGTGGCGGAGCAGTTGAGAGCCTACCTGGAGGGCAC
GTGCGTGGAGTGGCTCCGCAGACACCTGGAGAACGGGAAGGAGACGCTGCAGCGCACGGACCCCCCCAGG
ACGCATATGACTCACCACGCTGTCTCTGACCATGAGGCCACCCTGAGGTGCTGGGCCCTGAGCTTCTACC
CTGCGGAGATCACACTGACCTGGCAGCGGGATGGGGAGGACCAGACCCAGGACACGGAGCTCGTGGAGAC
CAGGCCTGCAGGGGATGGAACCTTCCAGAAGTGGGCGTCTGTGGTGGTGCCTTCTGGACAGGAGCAGAGA
TACACCTGCCATGTGCAGCATGAGGGTCTCCCCAAGCCCCTCACCCTGAGATGGGAGCCGTCTTCCCAGC
CCACCATCCCCATCGTGGGCATCATTGCTGGCCTAGTTCTCTTTGGAGCTGTGTTCGCTGGAGCTGTGGT
CGCTGCTGTGAGGTGGAGGAGGAAGAGCTCAGATAGAAAAGGAGGGAGCTACTCTCAGGCTGCAAGCAGT
GACAGTGCCCAGGGCTCTGATATGTCTCTCACAGCTTGTAAAGTGTGA
